Addgene plasmid #238763: CDK2-SmBiT Fusion Vector
Purpose: Express CDK2-SmBiT Fusion Protein in Mammalian Cells under a CMV promoter
Depositing lab: Promega Corporation.
Backbone
  Vector backbone: pFC220K SmBiT CMV-Blast Flexi Vector
  Vector type: Mammalian Expression
  Selectable markers: Blasticidin
Growth in bacteria
  Bacterial resistance: Kanamycin, 50 μg/mL
  Growth temperature: 37°C
  Growth strain: DH5alpha
  Copy number: High Copy
Gene/Insert
  Gene/Insert name: CDK2
  Species: H. sapiens (human)
  Mutation: None
  Entrez Gene: CDK2 (a.k.a. CDKN2, p33(CDK2))
  Promoter: CMV
  Tag / fusion protein: SmBiT (C terminal on backbone)
  Cloning method: Other
Terms and licenses: Academic/Nonprofit Terms; Industry Terms
How to cite: CDK2-SmBiT Fusion Vector was a gift from Promega Corporation (Addgene plasmid # 238763 ; http://n2t.net/addgene:238763 ; RRID:Addgene_238763)
