[The description below was written by a language model from this plasmid's Addgene catalogue record and pLannotate feature annotations shown in this document.]
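Description:
CDK2-SmBiT Fusion Vector is a mammalian expression plasmid built on the pFC220K SmBiT CMV-Blast Flexi Vector backbone and designed to produce human CDK2 with a C-terminal SmBiT tag. It is maintained in E. coli as a high-copy plasmid through a ColE1/pUC-type origin. Bacterial selection uses kanamycin, with the neo/nptII aminoglycoside phosphotransferase gene driven by the small synthetic EM7 bacterial promoter. For selection in mammalian cells, a separate cassette on the opposite strand places the blasticidin S deaminase gene (BSD) under the SV40 enhancer/early promoter and ends with a synthetic polyadenylation signal.

The expression unit consists of the CMV immediate-early enhancer and promoter, followed by a chimeric β-globin/immunoglobulin intron that generally improves transcript processing and expression. A T7 promoter sits just upstream of the coding region and could support in vitro transcription. The unmutated human CDK2 open reading frame comes next; it encodes the serine/threonine kinase that acts at the G1–S transition and in S/G2 progression. The SmBiT tag is supplied by the backbone at the C terminus. It is not annotated separately in the feature table, but presumably lies in the short interval between the CDK2 coding sequence and the downstream SV40 poly(A) region. A single loxP site is annotated between that region and the kanamycin cassette; the record does not state its purpose.

SmBiT is the small peptide component of the split NanoLuc (NanoBiT) luciferase system, which yields luminescence when brought together with its LgBiT partner. The construct is therefore suited to complementation assays reporting CDK2 interactions in live cells, for example with LgBiT-tagged binding partners, although the record itself states only expression of the fusion protein.
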