Features (pLannotate 1.2.2; 17 found; start..end, strand, type, name):
     24..105     -  polyA_signal   SV40 poly(A) signal: SV40 polyadenylation signal
    128..211     -  CDS            large T antigen (fragment): large T antigen from SV40 (simian virus 40)
    276..641     +  enhancer       CMV enhancer: human cytomegalovirus immediate early enhancer
    643..842     +  promoter       CMV promoter: human cytomegalovirus (CMV) immediate early promoter
    981..1113    +  intron         chimeric intron: chimera between introns from human β-globin and immunoglobulin heavy chain genes
   1157..1175    +  promoter       T7 promoter: promoter for bacteriophage T7 RNA polymerase
   1189..2082    +  CDS            CDK2 (sequence withheld): CDK2_HUMAN - Also known as CDKN2. Experimental evidence at protein level: Swiss-Prot protein existence level 1. Serine/threonine-protein kinase involved in the control of the cell cycle; essential for meiosis, but dispensable for mitosis. Phosphorylates CTNNB1, USP37, p53/TP53, NPM1, CDK7, RB1, BRCA2, MYC, NPAT, EZH2. Triggers duplication of centrosomes and DNA. Acts at the G1-S transition to promote the E2F transcriptional program and the initiation of DNA synthesis, and modulates G2 progression; controls the timing of entry into mitosis/meiosis by controlling the subsequent activation of cyc
   2181..2210    +  misc_feature   MCS (fragment): pUC18/19 multiple cloning site
   2259..2380    -  polyA_signal   SV40 poly(A) signal: SV40 polyadenylation signal
   2403..2471    -  CDS            large T antigen (fragment): large T antigen from SV40 (simian virus 40)
   2495..2528    +  protein_bind   loxP: Cre-mediated recombination occurs in the 8-bp core sequence (GCATACAT). Cre recombinase
   2538..2585    +  promoter       EM7 promoter: synthetic bacterial promoter&nbsp
   2617..3408    +  CDS            neo: KKA2_KLEPN - Also known as kan, nptII. Experimental evidence at protein level: Swiss-Prot protein existence level 1. Resistance to kanamycin, neomycin, paromomycin, ribostamycin, butirosin and gentamicin B. From Klebsiella pneumoniae.
   3569..4157    -  rep_origin     ori: high-copy-number ColE1/pMB1/pBR322/pUC origin of replication
   4283..4331    -  polyA_signal   poly(A) signal: synthetic polyadenylation signal
   4355..4753    -  CDS            BSD: blasticidin S deaminase; Aspergillus terreus BSD; confers resistance to blasticidin
   4784..5141    -  promoter       SV40 promoter: SV40 enhancer and early promoter
>Addgene plasmid #238763 | CDK2-SmBiT Fusion Vector | addgene full sequence | sequence record 479902 | Addgene NGS Result
AAGACGCGTTAATTAAGACGTCGGCAGTGAAAAAAATGCTTTATTTGTGAAATTTGTGATGCTATTGCTT
TATTTGTAACCATTATAAGCTGCAATAAACAAGTTAACAACAACAATTGCATTCATTTTATGTTTCAGGT
TCAGGGGGAGGTGTGGGAGGTTTTTTAAAGCAAGTAAAACCTCTACAAATGTGGTATGGCTGATTATGAT
CCGCGGCCGCAATACGTCGACGTTATCAGCTGACTTCGTACGAGAGCCTAGGATTATGGCGCGCCACTAG
TTATTAATAGTAATCAATTACGGGGTCATTAGTTCATAGCCCATATATGGAGTTCCGCGTTACATAACTT
ACGGTAAATGGCCCGCCTGGCTGACCGCCCAACGACCCCCGCCCATTGACGTCAATAATGACGTATGTTC
CCATAGTAACGCCAATAGGGACTTTCCATTGACGTCAATGGGTGGAGTATTTACGGTAAACTGCCCACTT
GGCAGTACATCAAGTGTATCATATGCCAAGTCCGCCCCCTATTGACGTCAATGACGGTAAATGGCCCGCC
TGGCATTATGCCCAGTACATGACCTTACGGGACTTTCCTACTTGGCAGTACATCTACGTATTAGTCATCG
CTATTACCATGGTGATGCGGTTTTGGCAGTACACCAATGGGCGTGGATAGCGGTTTGACTCACGGGGATT
TCCAAGTCTCCACCCCATTGACGTCAATGGGAGTTTGTTTTGGCACCAAAATCAACGGGACTTTCCAAAA
TGTCGTAATAACCCCGCCCCGTTGACGCAAATGGGCGGTAGGCGTGTACGGTGGGAGGTCTATATAAGCA
GAGCTGGTTTAGTGAACCGTCAGATCACTAGAAGCTTTATTGCGGTAGTTTATCACAGTTAAATTGCTAA
CGCAGTCAGTGCTTCTGACACAACAGTCTCGAACTTAAGCTGCAGAAGTTGGTCGTGAGGCACTGGGCAG
GTAAGTATCAAGGTTACAAGACAGGTTTAAGGAGACCAATAGAAACTGGGCTTGTCGAGACAGAGAAGAC
TCTTGCGTTTCTGATAGGCACCTATTGGTCTTACTGACATCCACTTTGCCTTTCTCTCCACAGGTGTCCA
CTCCCAGTTCAATTACAGCTCTTAAGGCTAGAGTATTAATACGACTCACTATAGGGCTAGCGATCGCC
[894 nt withheld, positions 1189-2082]
GTTTCTCAAGGCAGTTCAGGTGGTGGCGGGAGCGGAGGTGGAGGCTCGAGCGGTGTGACCGGCTACCGGC
TGTTCGAGGAGATTCTGTAAGGCCGCGACTCTAGAGTCGACCTGCAGGCATGCAAGCTGATTTGGCTGCT
GCCACCGCTGAGCAAGGCCGCTTCGAGCAGACATGATAAGATACATTGATGAGTTTGGACAAACCACAAC
TAGAATGCAGTGAAAAAAATGCTTTATTTGTGAAATTTGTGATGCTATTGCTTTATTTGTAACCATTATA
AGCTGCAATAAACAAGTTAACAACAACAATTGCATTCATTTTATGTTTCAGGTTCAGGGGGAGATGTGGG
AGGTTTTTTTAAGCAAGTAAAACCTCTACAAATGTGGTAAAATCTTAATTAAGAATTCTAATATAACTTC
GTATAGCATACATTATACGAAGTTATGGATCCACTGTTGACAATTAATCATCGGCATAGTATATCGGCAT
AGTATAATACGACAAGGTGAGGAACTAAACCCAGGAGGCAGATCATGATTGAACAAGATGGATTGCACGC
AGGTTCTCCGGCCGCTTGGGTGGAGAGGCTATTCGGCTATGACTGGGCACAACAGACAATCGGCTGCTCT
GATGCCGCCGTGTTCCGGCTGTCAGCGCAGGGGCGCCCGGTTCTTTTTGTCAAGACCGACCTGTCCGGTG
CCCTGAATGAACTGCAGGACGAGGCAGCGCGGCTATCGTGGCTGGCCACGACGGGCGTTCCTTGCGCAGC
TGTGCTCGACGTTGTCACTGAAGCGGGAAGGGACTGGCTGCTATTGGGCGAAGTGCCGGGGCAGGATCTC
CTGTCATCTCACCTTGCTCCTGCCGAGAAAGTATCCATCATGGCTGATGCAATGCGGCGGCTGCATACGC
TTGATCCGGCTACCTGCCCATTCGACCACCAAGCGAAACATCGCATCGAGCGAGCACGTACTCGGATGGA
AGCCGGTCTTGTCGATCAGGATGATCTGGACGAAGAGCATCAGGGGCTCGCGCCAGCCGAACTGTTCGCC
AGGCTCAAGGCGCGCATGCCCGACGGCGAGGATCTCGTCGTGACCCATGGCGATGCCTGCTTGCCGAATA
TCATGGTGGAAAATGGCCGCTTTTCTGGATTCATCGACTGTGGCCGGCTGGGTGTGGCGGACCGCTATCA
GGACATAGCGTTGGCTACCCGTGATATTGCTGAAGAGCTTGGCGGCGAATGGGCTGACCGCTTCCTCGTG
CTTTACGGTATCGCCGCTCCCGATTCGCAGCGCATCGCCTTCTATCGCCTTCTTGACGAGTTCTTCTGAT
TCGAAATGACCGACCAAGCGACGCCCAACCGGTATCAGCTCACTCAAAGGCGGTAATACGGTTATCCACA
GAATCAGGGGATAACGCAGGAAAGAACATGTGAGCAAAAGGCCAGCAAAAGGCCAGGAACCGTAAAAAGG
CCGCGTTGCTGGCGTTTTTCCATAGGCTCCGCCCCCCTGACGAGCATCACAAAAATCGACGCTCAAGTCA
GAGGTGGCGAAACCCGACAGGACTATAAAGATACCAGGCGTTTCCCCCTGGAAGCTCCCTCGTGCGCTCT
CCTGTTCCGACCCTGCCGCTTACCGGATACCTGTCCGCCTTTCTCCCTTCGGGAAGCGTGGCGCTTTCTC
ATAGCTCACGCTGTAGGTATCTCAGTTCGGTGTAGGTCGTTCGCTCCAAGCTGGGCTGTGTGCACGAACC
CCCCGTTCAGCCCGACCGCTGCGCCTTATCCGGTAACTATCGTCTTGAGTCCAACCCGGTAAGACACGAC
TTATCGCCACTGGCAGCAGCCACTGGTAACAGGATTAGCAGAGCGAGGTATGTAGGCGGTGCTACAGAGT
TCTTGAAGTGGTGGCCTAACTACGGCTACACTAGAAGGACAGTATTTGGTATCTGCGCTCTGCTGAAGCC
AGTTACCTTCGGAAAAAGAGTTGGTAGCTCTTGATCCGGCAAACAAACCACCGCTGGTAGCGGTGGTTTT
TTTGTTTGCAAGCAGCAGATTACGCGCAGAAAAAAAGGATTTCAAGAAGATCCTTTGATCTTTTCTACGG
GGTCTGACGCTCAGTGGAACGAAAACTCACGTTAAGGGATTTTGGTCATGAGATTATCAAAAAGGATCTT
CACCTAGATCCTTTTATAGTCCGGAATCGTCACACAAAAAACCAACACACAGATGTAATGAAAATAAAGA
TATTTTATTGCGGCCATCGTGATGGCTAGAGTTTAGCCCTCCCACACATAACCAGAGGGCAGCAATTCAC
GAATCCCAACTGCCGTCGGCTGTCCATCACTGTCCTTCACTATGGCTTTGATCCCAGGATGCAGATCGAG
AAGCACCTGTCGGCACCGTCCGCAGGGGCTCAAGATGCCCCTGTTCTCATTTCCGATCGCGACGATACAA
GTCAGGTTGCCAGCTGCCGCAGCAGCAGCAGTGCCCAGCACCACGAGTTCTGCACAAGGTCCCCCAGTAA
AATGATATACATTGACACCAGTGAAGATGCGGCCGTCGCTAGAGAGAGCTGCGCTGGCGACGCTGTAGTC
TTCAGAGATGGGGATGCTGTTGATTGTAGCCGTTGCTCTTTCAATGAGGGTGGATTCTTCTTGAGACAAA
GGCTTGGCCATGGTGGCGCTAGTGTCAGAAGAATCGAGCTTTTTGCAAAAGCCTAGGCCTCCAAAAAAGC
CTCCTCACTACTTCTGGAATAGCTCAGAGGCCGAGGCGGCCTCGGCCTCTGCATAAATAAAAAAAATTAG
TCAGCCATGGGGCGGAGAATGGGCGGAACTGGGCGGAGTTAGGGGCGGGATGGGCGGAGTTAGGGGCGGG
ACTATGGTTGCTGACTAATTGAGATGCATGCTTTGCATACTTCTGCCTGCTGGGGAGCCTGGGGACTTTC
CACACCTGGTTGCTGACTAATTGAGATGCATGCTTTGCATACTTCTGCCTGCTGGGGAGCCTGGGGACTT
TCCACACCCTAACTGACACACATTCCACAGCTGGTTCTTTCCGCCTCAGAAGGTACCTAACCAAGTTCCT
CTTTCAGAGGTTATTTCAGGCCATGGTGCTGCGC
